Addgene plasmid #140571: pCS2-CRY2-mCherry
Purpose: For use in light-induced protein inactivation through the interaction with CIB1
Depositing lab: Heidi Hehnly. Publication: Cytokinetic bridge triggers de novo lumen formation in vivo. Rathbun LI, Colicino EG, Manikas J, O'Connell J, Krishnan N, Reilly NS, Coyne S, Erdemci-Tandogan G, Garrastegui A, Freshour J, Santra P, Manning ML, Amack JD, Hehnly H. Nat Commun. 2020 Mar 9;11(1):1269. doi: 10.1038/s41467-020-15002-8. PubMed 32152267.
Backbone
  Vector backbone: pCS2
  Backbone size w/o insert (bp): 4091
  Total vector size (bp): 6294
  Vector type: Mammalian Expression
Growth in bacteria
  Bacterial resistance: Ampicillin, 100 μg/mL
  Growth temperature: 37°C
  Growth strain: DH5alpha
  Copy number: Unknown
Gene/Insert
  Gene/Insert name: CRY2 (alt name: cryptochrome 2)
  Species: A. thaliana (mustard weed)
  Insert size (bp): 2229
  Entrez Gene: CRY2 (a.k.a. AT1G04400, AT-PHH1, ATCRY2, CRYPTOCHROME 2 APOPROTEIN, F19P19.14, F19P19_14, FHA, PHH1, cryptochrome 2)
  Promoter: CMV IE94
  Tag / fusion protein: mCherry (C terminal on insert)
  Cloning method: Gibson Cloning
  Sequencing primers: 5′ SP6; 3′ T3
Resource information
  A portion of this plasmid was derived from a plasmid made by: Addgene plasmid 58368
Terms and licenses: Academic/Nonprofit Terms; Industry Terms: Not Available to Industry
How to cite: pCS2-CRY2-mCherry was a gift from Heidi Hehnly (Addgene plasmid # 140571 ; http://n2t.net/addgene:140571 ; RRID:Addgene_140571)
