[The description below was written by a language model from this plasmid's Addgene catalogue record and pLannotate feature annotations shown in this document.]
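Description:
pCS2-CRY2-mCherry is a 6,294 bp expression plasmid built on the pCS2 backbone and catalogued as a mammalian expression vector. It is maintained in E. coli through a high-copy ColE1/pUC-type origin and selected with ampicillin via the β-lactamase gene. An f1 phage origin and remnants of the lac region (lac promoter/operator, CAP site, lacI and lacZα fragments) are carried over from the parental cloning vector and have no role in expression of the insert.

The payload is Arabidopsis thaliana cryptochrome 2 (CRY2) fused at its C terminus to the monomeric red fluorescent protein mCherry, inserted by Gibson assembly, with part of the construct derived from an earlier plasmid. The annotation marks the CRY2 coding region as a fragment of about 1.5 kb rather than the full-length protein, so the construct appears to carry a truncated form; the record does not define its boundaries or name the domain. Transcription is driven by the simian cytomegalovirus IE94 enhancer/promoter and terminated by an SV40 polyadenylation signal. An SP6 promoter lies between the CMV element and the coding sequence, an arrangement characteristic of pCS2 vectors that also allows in vitro synthesis of sense mRNA. T7 (partial) and T3 promoters sit downstream in the opposite orientation.

CRY2 binds its partner CIB1 on blue-light illumination, and the stated purpose is light-induced protein inactivation through that interaction. The CRY2-mCherry fusion serves as the fluorescently trackable half of the pair, intended to be used alongside a separate CIB1-bearing construct, which is not part of this plasmid.
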