Features (pLannotate 1.2.2; 16 found; start..end, strand, type, name):
      1..978     +  promoter       CMV IE94 promoter: enhancer/promoter region of simian cytomegalovirus major immediate early transcription unit IE94
   1013..1031    +  promoter       SP6 promoter: promoter for bacteriophage SP6 RNA polymerase
   1059..2552    +  CDS            CRY2 (fragment): CRY2_ARATH - Also known as PHH1 From Arabidopsis thaliana (Mouse-ear cress).
   2580..3287    +  CDS            mCherry: mCherry is a basic (constitutively fluorescent) red fluorescent protein published in 2004, derived from Discosoma sp.. It is reported to be a very rapidly-maturing monomer with low acid sensitivity.
   3302..3319    -  promoter       T7 promoter (fragment): promoter for bacteriophage T7 RNA polymerase
   3324..3458    -  polyA_signal   SV40 poly(A) signal: SV40 polyadenylation signal
   3571..3589    -  promoter       T3 promoter: promoter for bacteriophage T3 RNA polymerase
   3634..3650    -  protein_bind   lac operator: The lac repressor binds to the lac operator to inhibit transcription in E. coli. This inhibition can be relieved by adding lactose or isopropyl-β-D-thiogalactopyranoside (IPTG). lac repressor encoded by lacI
   3658..3688    -  promoter       lac promoter: promoter for the E. coli lac operon
   3703..3724    -  protein_bind   CAP binding site: CAP binding activates transcription in the presence of cAMP. E. coli catabolite activator protein
   3737..3829    -  CDS            lacI (fragment): lac repressor; lacI; The lac repressor binds to the lac operator to inhibit transcription in E. coli. This inhibition can be relieved by adding lactose or isopropyl-β-D-thiogalactopyranoside (IPTG).
   4012..4600    -  rep_origin     ori: high-copy-number ColE1/pMB1/pBR322/pUC origin of replication
   4771..5631    -  CDS            AmpR: β-lactamase; bla; confers resistance to ampicillin, carbenicillin, and related antibiotics
   5632..5736    -  promoter       AmpR promoter: bla
   5789..6217    -  rep_origin     f1 ori (sequence partly withheld): f1 bacteriophage origin of replication; arrow indicates direction of (+) strand synthesis
   6222..6288    -  CDS            lacZα (fragment): LacZα fragment of β-galactosidase; lacZ fragment
>Addgene plasmid #140571 | pCS2-CRY2-mCherry | addgene full sequence | sequence record 313784 | Addgene NGS Result
GCCAATTCAATATGGCGTATATGGACTCATGCCAATTCAATATGGTGGATCTGGACCTGTGCCAATTCAA
TATGGCGTATATGGACTCGTGCCAATTCAATATGGTGGATCTGGACCCCAGCCAATTCAATATGGCGGAC
TTGGCACCATGCCAATTCAATATGGCGGACCTGGCACTGTGCCAACTGGGGAGGGGTCTACTTGGCACGG
TGCCAAGTTTGAGGAGGGGTCTTGGCCCTGTGCCAAGTCCGCCATATTGAATTGGCATGGTGCCAATAAT
GGCGGCCATATTGGCTATATGCCAGGATCAATATATAGGCAATATCCAATATGGCCCTATGCCAATATGG
CTATTGGCCAGGTTCAATACTATGTATTGGCCCTATGCCATATAGTATTCCATATATGGGTTTTCCTATT
GACGTAGATAGCCCCTCCCAATGGGCGGTCCCATATACCATATATGGGGCTTCCTAATACCGCCCATAGC
CACTCCCCCATTGACGTCAATGGTCTCTATATATGGTCTTTCCTATTGACGTCATATGGGCGGTCCTATT
GACGTATATGGCGCCTCCCCCATTGACGTCAATTACGGTAAATGGCCCGCCTGGCTCAATGCCCATTGAC
GTCAATAGGACCACCCACCATTGACGTCAATGGGATGGCTCATTGCCCATTCATATCCGTTCTCACGCCC
CCTATTGACGTCAATGACGGTAAATGGCCCACTTGGCAGTACATCAATATCTATTAATAGTAACTTGGCA
AGTACATTACTATTGGAAGTACGCCAGGGTACATTGGCAGTACTCCCATTGACGTCAATGGCGGTAAATG
GCCCGCGATGGCTGCCAAGTACATCCCCATTGACGTCAATGGGGAGGGGCAATGACGCAAATGGGCGTTC
CATTGACGTAAATGGGCGGTAGGCGTGCCTAATGGGAGGTCTATATAAGCAATGCTCGTTTAGGGAACCG
CCATTCTGCCTGGGGACGTCGGAGCAAGCTTGATTTAGGTGACACTATAGAATACAAGCTACTTGTTCTT
TTTGCAGCATGAAGATGGACAAAAAGACCATCGTCTGGTTTCGGAGAGATTTGAGAATAGAAGATAATCC
CGCGCTCGCCGCCGCGGCCCACGAGGGTTCCGTCTTCCCCGTTTTCATTTGGTGTCCTGAAGAAGAAGGC
CAGTTTTATCCCGGAAGGGCCTCTAGGTGGTGGATGAAGCAAAGTCTGGCCCATCTTAGCCAGTCACTGA
AAGCACTGGGCAGTGATCTTACCCTGATCAAGACACACAATACCATCTCTGCCATCCTCGACTGCATCAG
GGTGACCGGCGCAACGAAAGTCGTGTTTAACCACCTGTACGATCCAGTTAGTCTGGTGCGCGACCACACT
GTGAAGGAGAAGCTGGTGGAACGGGGGATCAGTGTGCAGAGCTACAACGGGGACCTTCTGTACGAGCCAT
GGGAGATCTATTGCGAGAAAGGGAAACCGTTCACCTCCTTCAACAGTTACTGGAAGAAATGTTTGGATAT
GTCAATAGAGTCCGTTATGTTGCCCCCTCCCTGGAGACTGATGCCGATTACTGCTGCTGCAGAGGCCATC
TGGGCCTGCTCCATCGAGGAACTCGGTCTGGAAAATGAAGCAGAAAAGCCAAGCAATGCACTTCTCACTA
GAGCCTGGAGCCCCGGCTGGTCTAATGCCGACAAGCTGCTTAACGAGTTCATCGAAAAACAACTGATTGA
CTACGCGAAGAACTCCAAGAAAGTGGTAGGTAACTCAACTAGCTTGCTCTCTCCATATCTCCATTTTGGC
GAGATTTCTGTCCGCCATGTATTTCAGTGCGCTCGGATGAAACAGATTATCTGGGCTCGCGATAAAAACA
GCGAAGGCGAAGAAAGCGCCGATCTGTTCCTGCGAGGGATCGGACTTCGGGAATACTCCCGGTATATATG
TTTCAACTTTCCATTCACACACGAGCAGAGTCTGTTGTCCCACCTCAGGTTCTTCCCCTGGGACGCCGAT
GTCGACAAATTCAAGGCATGGAGACAGGGAAGGACAGGGTACCCACTCGTGGATGCTGGCATGAGAGAGC
TCTGGGCTACAGGCTGGATGCACAACCGCATCCGGGTAATCGTGTCCTCATTTGCTGTCAAGTTTCTGCT
CCTGCCTTGGAAATGGGGAATGAAGTACTTTTGGGATACCCTTCTCGACGCCGACTTGGAGTGTGACATT
CTGGGATGGCAATATATTAGCGGGTCAATTCCTGACGGCCATGAGTTGGACAGGTTGGACAATCCGGCCT
TGCAGGGAGCTAAGTATGATCCCGAAGGAGAGTATATTCGACAGTGGCTCCCCGAGCTGGCCCGACTTCC
TACGGAGTGGATTCACCATCCTTGGGACGCACCACTGACAGTGCTCAAGGCAAGCGGGGTGGAGCTGGGC
ACCAATTACGCTAAGCCTATAGTTGATATAGATACAGCACGCGAGCTGCTGGCTAAAGCGATCTCTCGCA
CTCGGGAGGCGCAGATTATGATCGGTGCTGCCGGCAGCGGCAGCCCACCGGTCGCCACCATGGTGAGCAA
GGGCGAGGAGGATAACATGGCCATCATCAAGGAGTTCATGCGCTTCAAGGTGCACATGGAGGGCTCCGTG
AACGGCCACGAGTTCGAGATCGAGGGCGAGGGCGAGGGCCGCCCCTACGAGGGCACCCAGACCGCCAAGC
TGAAGGTGACCAAGGGTGGCCCCCTGCCCTTCGCCTGGGACATCCTGTCCCCTCAGTTCATGTACGGCTC
CAAGGCCTACGTGAAGCACCCCGCCGACATCCCCGACTACTTGAAGCTGTCCTTCCCCGAGGGCTTCAAG
TGGGAGCGCGTGATGAACTTCGAGGACGGCGGCGTGGTGACCGTGACCCAGGACTCCTCCCTGCAGGACG
GCGAGTTCATCTACAAGGTGAAGCTGCGCGGCACCAACTTCCCCTCCGACGGCCCCGTAATGCAGAAGAA
GACCATGGGCTGGGAGGCCTCCTCCGAGCGGATGTACCCCGAGGACGGCGCCCTGAAGGGCGAGATCAAG
CAGAGGCTGAAGCTGAAGGACGGCGGCCACTACGACGCTGAGGTCAAGACCACCTACAAGGCCAAGAAGC
CCGTGCAGCTGCCCGGCGCCTACAACGTCAACATCAAGTTGGACATCACCTCCCACAACGAGGACTACAC
CATCGTGGAACAGTACGAACGCGCCGAGGGCCGCCACTCCACCGGCGGCATGGACGAGCTGTACAAGTCT
GCAGTCTAGAACTATAGTGAGTCGTATTACGTAGATCCAGACATGATAAGATACATTGATGAGTTTGGAC
AAACCACAACTAGAATGCAGTGAAAAAAATGCTTTATTTGTGAAATTTGTGATGCTATTGCTTTATTTGT
AACCATTATAAGCTGCAATAAACAAGTTAACAACAACAATTGCATTCATTTTATGTTTCAGGTTCAGGGG
GAGGTGTGGGAGGTTTTTTAATTCGCGGCCGCGGCGCCAATGCATTGGGCCCGGTACCCAGCTTTTGTTC
CCTTTAGTGAGGGTTAATTGCGCGCTTGGCGTAATCATGGTCATAGCTGTTTCCTGTGTGAAATTGTTAT
CCGCTCACAATTCCACACAACATACGAGCCGGGAGCATAAAGTGTAAAGCCTGGGGTGCCTAATGAGTGA
GCTAACTCACATTAATTGCGTTGCGCTCACTGCCCGCTTTCCAGTCGGGAAACCTGTCGTGCCAGCTGCA
TTAATGAATCGGCCAACGCGCGGGGAGAGGCGGTTTGCGTATTGGGCGCTCTTCCGCTTCCTCGCTCACT
GACTCGCTGCGCTCGGTCGTTCGGCTGCGGCGAGCGGTATCAGCTCACTCAAAGGCGGTAATACGGTTAT
CCACAGAATCAGGGGATAACGCAGGAAAGAACATGTGAGCAAAAGGCCAGCAAAAGGCCAGGAACCGTAA
AAAGGCCGCGTTGCTGGCGTTTTTCCATAGGCTCCGCCCCCCTGACGAGCATCACAAAAATCGACGCTCA
AGTCAGAGGTGGCGAAACCCGACAGGACTATAAAGATACCAGGCGTTTCCCCCTGGAAGCTCCCTCGTGC
GCTCTCCTGTTCCGACCCTGCCGCTTACCGGATACCTGTCCGCCTTTCTCCCTTCGGGAAGCGTGGCGCT
TTCTCATAGCTCACGCTGTAGGTATCTCAGTTCGGTGTAGGTCGTTCGCTCCAAGCTGGGCTGTGTGCAC
GAACCCCCCGTTCAGCCCGACCGCTGCGCCTTATCCGGTAACTATCGTCTTGAGTCCAACCCGGTAAGAC
ACGACTTATCGCCACTGGCAGCAGCCACTGGTAACAGGATTAGCAGAGCGAGGTATGTAGGCGGTGCTAC
AGAGTTCTTGAAGTGGTGGCCTAACTACGGCTACACTAGAAGAACAGTATTTGGTATCTGCGCTCTGCTG
AAGCCAGTTACCTTCGGAAAAAGAGTTGGTAGCTCTTGATCCGGCAAACAAACCACCGCTGGTAGCGGTG
GTTTTTTTGTTTGCAAGCAGCAGATTACGCGCAGAAAAAAAGGATCTCAAGAAGATCCTTTGATCTTTTC
TACGGGGTCTGACGCTCAGTGGAACGAAAACTCACGTTAAGGGATTTTGGTCATGAGATTATCAAAAAGG
ATCTTCACCTAGATCCTTTTAAATTAAAAATGAAGTTTTAAATCAATCTAAAGTATATATGAGTAAACTT
GGTCTGACAGTTACCAATGCTTAATCAGTGAGGCACCTATCTCAGCGATCTGTCTATTTCGTTCATCCAT
AGTTGCCTGACTCCCCGTCGTGTAGATAACTACGATACGGGAGGGCTTACCATCTGGCCCCAGTGCTGCA
ATGATACCGCGAGACCCACGCTCACCGGCTCCAGATTTATCAGCAATAAACCAGCCAGCCGGAAGGGCCG
AGCGCAGAAGTGGTCCTGCAACTTTATCCGCCTCCATCCAGTCTATTAATTGTTGCCGGGAAGCTAGAGT
AAGTAGTTCGCCAGTTAATAGTTTGCGCAACGTTGTTGCCATTGCTACAGGCATCGTGGTGTCACGCTCG
TCGTTTGGTATGGCTTCATTCAGCTCCGGTTCCCAACGATCAAGGCGAGTTACATGATCCCCCATGTTGT
GCAAAAAAGCGGTTAGCTCCTTCGGTCCTCCGATCGTTGTCAGAAGTAAGTTGGCCGCAGTGTTATCACT
CATGGTTATGGCAGCACTGCATAATTCTCTTACTGTCATGCCATCCGTAAGATGCTTTTCTGTGACTGGT
GAGTACTCAACCAAGTCATTCTGAGAATAGTGTATGCGGCGACCGAGTTGCTCTTGCCCGGCGTCAATAC
GGGATAATACCGCGCCACATAGCAGAACTTTAAAAGTGCTCATCATTGGAAAACGTTCTTCGGGGCGAAA
ACTCTCAAGGATCTTACCGCTGTTGAGATCCAGTTCGATGTAACCCACTCGTGCACCCAACTGATCTTCA
GCATCTTTTACTTTCACCAGCGTTTCTGGGTGAGCAAAAACAGGAAGGCAAAATGCCGCAAAAAAGGGAA
TAAGGGCGACACGGAAATGTTGAATACTCATACTCTTCCTTTTTCAATATTATTGAAGCATTTATCAGGG
TTATTGTCTCATGAGCGGATACATATTTGAATGTATTTAGAAAAATAAACAAATAGGGGTTCCGCGCACA
TTTCCCCGAAAAGTGCCACCTAAATTGTAAGCGTTAATATTTTGTTAAAATTCGCGTTAAATTTTTGTTA
AATCAGCTCATTTTTTAACCAATAGGCCGAAATCGGCAAAATCCCTTATAAATCAAAAGAATAGACCGAG
ATAGGGT
[37 nt withheld, positions 5888-5924]
AAAGAACGTGGACTCCAACGTCAAAGG
[49 nt withheld, positions 5952-6000]
T
[91 nt withheld, positions 6002-6092]
G
[124 nt withheld, positions 6094-6217]
CCCATTCGCCATTCAGGCTGCGCAACTGTTGGGAAGGGCGATCGGTGCGGGCCTCTTCGCTATTACGCCA
GTCGACC
